Addgene plasmid #75905: FPGT-TNNI3K gRNA (BRDN0001148036)
Purpose: 3rd generation lentiviral gRNA plasmid targeting human FPGT-TNNI3K
Depositing lab: John Doench & David Root. Depositing organization: Broad Institute. Publication: Optimized sgRNA design to maximize activity and minimize off-target effects of CRISPR-Cas9. Doench JG, Fusi N, Sullender M, Hegde M, Vaimberg EW, Donovan KF, Smith I, Tothova Z, Wilen C, Orchard R, Virgin HW, Listgarten J, Root DE. Nat Biotechnol. 2016 Jan 18. doi: 10.1038/nbt.3437. PubMed 26780180.
Backbone
  Vector backbone: lentiGuide-Puro
  Backbone manufacturer: Zhang Lab (Addgene plasmid # 52963)
  Vector type: Mammalian Expression, Lentiviral, CRISPR
  Selectable markers: Puromycin
Growth in bacteria
  Bacterial resistance: Ampicillin, 100 μg/mL
  Growth temperature: 37°C
  Growth strain: DH5alpha
  Copy number: High Copy
Gene/Insert
  Gene/Insert name: FPGT-TNNI3K,TNNI3K (alt names: FPGT-TNNI3K; NM_001112808.2)
  gRNA/shRNA sequence: TAATACTCACAGGTGTAAGG
  Species: H. sapiens (human)
  Entrez Gene: FPGT-TNNI3K (a.k.a. CARK, TNNI3K)
  Promoter: hU6
  Cloning method: Unknown
  Sequencing primers: 5′ U6-F; 3′ pS2-R
Terms and licenses: Academic/Nonprofit Terms; Industry Terms: Not Available to Industry
Depositor comments: The gRNA was designed to target the following Genbank reference sequence(s): NM_001112808.2,NM_001199327.1,NM_015978.2. Note that this plasmid does NOT contain Cas9. It should be used in conjunction with lentiCas9-Blast (Addgene #52962) or otherwise with cell lines already expressing Cas9. Browse the full kinome gRNA library at http://www.addgene.org/pooled-library/broadgpp-human-kinome/ or visit http://www.broadinstitute.org/rnai/public/ for detailed protocols and information.
How to cite: FPGT-TNNI3K gRNA (BRDN0001148036) was a gift from John Doench & David Root (Addgene plasmid # 75905 ; http://n2t.net/addgene:75905 ; RRID:Addgene_75905)
