[The description below was written by a language model from this plasmid's Addgene catalogue record and pLannotate feature annotations shown in this document.]
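Description:
FPGT-TNNI3K gRNA (BRDN0001148036) is a third-generation lentiviral guide RNA plasmid built on the lentiGuide-Puro backbone, designed to direct Streptococcus pyogenes Cas9 to the human FPGT-TNNI3K/TNNI3K locus (also known as CARK). The guide was designed against three reference transcripts covering the readthrough and TNNI3K genes, and the plasmid belongs to a human kinome gRNA collection. In bacteria it is maintained as a high-copy plasmid through a ColE1/pUC-type origin and selected with ampicillin via the β-lactamase gene. An f1 origin, an SV40 origin and remnants of lac and T7/T3 cloning-vector sequence are also annotated in the backbone.

The lentiviral portion starts with an RSV promoter fused to a truncated HIV-1 5' LTR, which makes genomic RNA production Tat-independent. This is followed by the Ψ packaging signal with a gag fragment, the Rev response element, and a cPPT/CTS that aids nuclear import. Within this transfer cassette, a human U6 RNA polymerase III promoter drives the 20-nucleotide spacer joined to the Cas9 gRNA scaffold. A separate EF-1α core promoter with its intron A drives puromycin N-acetyltransferase, allowing selection of transduced mammalian cells. A WPRE enhances transcript expression, and the ΔU3 3' LTR makes the integrated provirus self-inactivating. An SV40 polyadenylation signal lies downstream of this LTR.

The plasmid does not encode Cas9, so it is meant to be used with a separate Cas9 vector such as lentiCas9-Blast or in cells already expressing Cas9. Typical use is knockout of this kinase gene.
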