Features (pLannotate 1.2.2; 29 found; start..end, strand, type, name):
     14..80      +  CDS            small t antigen (fragment): SV40 (simian virus 40) small t antigen
    106..317     +  promoter       EF-1α core promoter: core promoter for human elongation factor EF-1α
    318..1256    +  intron         EF-1α intron A: intron upstream of the start codon of human EF-1α
   1278..1877    +  CDS            PuroR (fragment): puromycin N-acetyltransferase; pac from Streptomyces; confers resistance to puromycin
   1893..2481    +  misc_feature   WPRE: woodchuck hepatitis virus posttranscriptional regulatory element
   2532..2551    +  misc_feature   cPPT/CTS (fragment): central polypurine tract and central termination sequence of HIV-1
   2553..2786    +  LTR            3' LTR (ΔU3): self-inactivating 3' long terminal repeat (LTR) from HIV-1
   2864..2985    +  polyA_signal   SV40 poly(A) signal: SV40 polyadenylation signal
   3025..3160    +  rep_origin     SV40 ori: SV40 origin of replication
   3181..3199    -  promoter       T7 promoter: promoter for bacteriophage T7 RNA polymerase
   3207..3362    +  CDS            lacZα (fragment): LacZα fragment of β-galactosidase; lacZ fragment
   3367..3795    +  rep_origin     f1 ori (sequence partly withheld): f1 bacteriophage origin of replication; arrow indicates direction of (+) strand synthesis
   3848..3952    +  promoter       AmpR promoter: bla
   3953..4813    +  CDS            AmpR: β-lactamase; bla; confers resistance to ampicillin, carbenicillin, and related antibiotics
   4984..5572    +  rep_origin     ori: high-copy-number ColE1/pMB1/pBR322/pUC origin of replication
   5755..5847    +  CDS            lacI (fragment): lac repressor; lacI; The lac repressor binds to the lac operator to inhibit transcription in E. coli. This inhibition can be relieved by adding lactose or isopropyl-β-D-thiogalactopyranoside (IPTG).
   5860..5881    +  protein_bind   CAP binding site: CAP binding activates transcription in the presence of cAMP. E. coli catabolite activator protein
   5896..5926    +  promoter       lac promoter: promoter for the E. coli lac operon
   5934..5950    +  protein_bind   lac operator: The lac repressor binds to the lac operator to inhibit transcription in E. coli. This inhibition can be relieved by adding lactose or isopropyl-β-D-thiogalactopyranoside (IPTG). lac repressor encoded by lacI
   5995..6013    +  promoter       T3 promoter: promoter for bacteriophage T3 RNA polymerase
   6041..6267    +  promoter       RSV promoter: Rous sarcoma virus enhancer/promoter
   6268..6448    +  LTR            5' LTR (truncated): truncated 5' long terminal repeat (LTR) from HIV-1
   6495..6620    +  misc_feature   HIV-1 Ψ: packaging signal of human immunodeficiency virus type 1
   6604..6967    +  CDS            HIV-1 gag (fragment): gag protein from human immunodeficiency virus 1; gag
   7113..7346    +  misc_feature   RRE: The Rev response element (RRE) of HIV-1 allows for Rev-dependent mRNA export from the nucleus to the cytoplasm.
   7723..7749    +  CDS            Rev (fragment): human immunodeficiency virus 1 (HIV-1) Rev protein; rev; enhances nuclear export of unspliced and incompletely spliced viral mRNAs
   7753..7993    +  promoter       U6 promoter: RNA polymerase III promoter for human U6 snRNA
   8023..8098    +  misc_RNA       gRNA scaffold: guide RNA scaffold for the Streptococcus pyogenes CRISPR/Cas9 system
   8154..8271    +  misc_feature   cPPT/CTS: central polypurine tract and central termination sequence of HIV-1
>Addgene plasmid #75905 | FPGT-TNNI3K gRNA (BRDN0001148036) | addgene full sequence | sequence record 184798 | Addgene Assembled Sequence
CCCGGGTGCAAAGATGGATAAAGTTTTAAACAGAGAGGAATCTTTGCAGCTAATGGACCTTCTAGGTCTT
GAAAGGAGTGGGAATTGGCTCCGGTGCCCGTCAGTGGGCAGAGCGCACATCGCCCACAGTCCCCGAGAAG
TTGGGGGGAGGGGTCGGCAATTGATCCGGTGCCTAGAGAAGGTGGCGCGGGGTAAACTGGGAAAGTGATG
TCGTGTACTGGCTCCGCCTTTTTCCCGAGGGTGGGGGAGAACCGTATATAAGTGCAGTAGTCGCCGTGAA
CGTTCTTTTTCGCAACGGGTTTGCCGCCAGAACACAGGTAAGTGCCGTGTGTGGTTCCCGCGGGCCTGGC
CTCTTTACGGGTTATGGCCCTTGCGTGCCTTGAATTACTTCCACCTGGCTGCAGTACGTGATTCTTGATC
CCGAGCTTCGGGTTGGAAGTGGGTGGGAGAGTTCGAGGCCTTGCGCTTAAGGAGCCCCTTCGCCTCGTGC
TTGAGTTGAGGCCTGGCCTGGGCGCTGGGGCCGCCGCGTGCGAATCTGGTGGCACCTTCGCGCCTGTCTC
GCTGCTTTCGATAAGTCTCTAGCCATTTAAAATTTTTGATGACCTGCTGCGACGCTTTTTTTCTGGCAAG
ATAGTCTTGTAAATGCGGGCCAAGATCTGCACACTGGTATTTCGGTTTTTGGGGCCGCGGGCGGCGACGG
GGCCCGTGCGTCCCAGCGCACATGTTCGGCGAGGCGGGGCCTGCGAGCGCGGCCACCGAGAATCGGACGG
GGGTAGTCTCAAGCTGGCCGGCCTGCTCTGGTGCCTGGCCTCGCGCCGCCGTGTATCGCCCCGCCCTGGG
CGGCAAGGCTGGCCCGGTCGGCACCAGTTGCGTGAGCGGAAAGATGGCCGCTTCCCGGCCCTGCTGCAGG
GAGCTCAAAATGGAGGACGCGGCGCTCGGGAGAGCGGGCGGGTGAGTCACCCACACAAAGGAAAAGGGCC
TTTCCGTCCTCAGCCGTCGCTTCATGTGACTCCACGGAGTACCGGGCGCCGTCCAGGCACCTCGATTAGT
TCTCGAGCTTTTGGAGTACGTCGTCTTTAGGTTGGGGGGAGGGGTTTTATGCGATGGAGTTTCCCCACAC
TGAGTGGGTGGAGACTGAAGTTAGGCCAGCTTGGCACTTGATGTAATTCTCCTTGGAATTTGCCCTTTTT
GAGTTTGGATCTTGGTTCATTCTCAAGCCTCAGACAGTGGTTCAAAGTTTTTTTCTTCCATTTCAGGTGT
CGTGACGTACGGCCACCATGACCGAGTACAAGCCCACGGTGCGCCTCGCCACCCGCGACGACGTCCCCAG
GGCCGTACGCACCCTCGCCGCCGCGTTCGCCGACTACCCCGCCACGCGCCACACCGTCGATCCGGACCGC
CACATCGAGCGGGTCACCGAGCTGCAAGAACTCTTCCTCACGCGCGTCGGGCTCGACATCGGCAAGGTGT
GGGTCGCGGACGACGGCGCCGCCGTGGCGGTCTGGACCACGCCGGAGAGCGTCGAAGCGGGGGCGGTGTT
CGCCGAGATCGGCCCGCGCATGGCCGAGTTGAGCGGTTCCCGGCTGGCCGCGCAGCAACAGATGGAAGGC
CTCCTGGCGCCGCACCGGCCCAAGGAGCCCGCGTGGTTCCTGGCCACCGTCGGAGTCTCGCCCGACCACC
AGGGCAAGGGTCTGGGCAGCGCCGTCGTGCTCCCCGGAGTGGAGGCGGCCGAGCGCGCCGGGGTGCCCGC
CTTCCTGGAGACCTCCGCGCCCCGCAACCTCCCCTTCTACGAGCGGCTCGGCTTCACCGTCACCGCCGAC
GTCGAGGTGCCCGAAGGACCGCGCACCTGGTGCATGACCCGCAAGCCCGGTGCCTGAACGCGTTAAGTCG
ACAATCAACCTCTGGATTACAAAATTTGTGAAAGATTGACTGGTATTCTTAACTATGTTGCTCCTTTTAC
GCTATGTGGATACGCTGCTTTAATGCCTTTGTATCATGCTATTGCTTCCCGTATGGCTTTCATTTTCTCC
TCCTTGTATAAATCCTGGTTGCTGTCTCTTTATGAGGAGTTGTGGCCCGTTGTCAGGCAACGTGGCGTGG
TGTGCACTGTGTTTGCTGACGCAACCCCCACTGGTTGGGGCATTGCCACCACCTGTCAGCTCCTTTCCGG
GACTTTCGCTTTCCCCCTCCCTATTGCCACGGCGGAACTCATCGCCGCCTGCCTTGCCCGCTGCTGGACA
GGGGCTCGGCTGTTGGGCACTGACAATTCCGTGGTGTTGTCGGGGAAATCATCGTCCTTTCCTTGGCTGC
TCGCCTGTGTTGCCACCTGGATTCTGCGCGGGACGTCCTTCTGCTACGTCCCTTCGGCCCTCAATCCAGC
GGACCTTCCTTCCCGCGGCCTGCTGCCGGCTCTGCGGCCTCTTCCGCGTCTTCGCCTTCGCCCTCAGACG
AGTCGGATCTCCCTTTGGGCCGCCTCCCCGCGTCGACTTTAAGACCAATGACTTACAAGGCAGCTGTAGA
TCTTAGCCACTTTTTAAAAGAAAAGGGGGGACTGGAAGGGCTAATTCACTCCCAACGAAGACAAGATCTG
CTTTTTGCTTGTACTGGGTCTCTCTGGTTAGACCAGATCTGAGCCTGGGAGCTCTCTGGCTAACTAGGGA
ACCCACTGCTTAAGCCTCAATAAAGCTTGCCTTGAGTGCTTCAAGTAGTGTGTGCCCGTCTGTTGTGTGA
CTCTGGTAACTAGAGATCCCTCAGACCCTTTTAGTCAGTGTGGAAAATCTCTAGCAGTACGTATAGTAGT
TCATGTCATCTTATTATTCAGTATTTATAACTTGCAAAGAAATGAATATCAGAGAGTGAGAGGAACTTGT
TTATTGCAGCTTATAATGGTTACAAATAAAGCAATAGCATCACAAATTTCACAAATAAAGCATTTTTTTC
ACTGCATTCTAGTTGTGGTTTGTCCAAACTCATCAATGTATCTTATCATGTCTGGCTCTAGCTATCCCGC
CCCTAACTCCGCCCATCCCGCCCCTAACTCCGCCCAGTTCCGCCCATTCTCCGCCCCATGGCTGACTAAT
TTTTTTTATTTATGCAGAGGCCGAGGCCGCCTCGGCCTCTGAGCTATTCCAGAAGTAGTGAGGAGGCTTT
TTTGGAGGCCTAGGGACGTACCCAATTCGCCCTATAGTGAGTCGTATTACGCGCGCTCACTGGCCGTCGT
TTTACAACGTCGTGACTGGGAAAACCCTGGCGTTACCCAACTTAATCGCCTTGCAGCACATCCCCCTTTC
GCCAGCTGGCGTAATAGCGAAGAGGCCCGCACCGATCGCCCTTCCCAACAGTTGCGCAGCCTGAATGGCG
AATGGG
[124 nt withheld, positions 3367-3490]
C
[91 nt withheld, positions 3492-3582]
A
[49 nt withheld, positions 3584-3632]
CCTTTGACGTTGGAGTCCACGTTCTTT
[37 nt withheld, positions 3660-3696]
ACCCTATCTCGGTCTATTCTTTTGATTTATAAGGGATTTTGCCGATTTCGGCCTATTGGTTAAAAAATGA
GCTGATTTAACAAAAATTTAACGCGAATTTTAACAAAATATTAACGCTTACAATTTAGGTGGCACTTTTC
GGGGAAATGTGCGCGGAACCCCTATTTGTTTATTTTTCTAAATACATTCAAATATGTATCCGCTCATGAG
ACAATAACCCTGATAAATGCTTCAATAATATTGAAAAAGGAAGAGTATGAGTATTCAACATTTCCGTGTC
GCCCTTATTCCCTTTTTTGCGGCATTTTGCCTTCCTGTTTTTGCTCACCCAGAAACGCTGGTGAAAGTAA
AAGATGCTGAAGATCAGTTGGGTGCACGAGTGGGTTACATCGAACTGGATCTCAACAGCGGTAAGATCCT
TGAGAGTTTTCGCCCCGAAGAACGTTTTCCAATGATGAGCACTTTTAAAGTTCTGCTATGTGGCGCGGTA
TTATCCCGTATTGACGCCGGGCAAGAGCAACTCGGTCGCCGCATACACTATTCTCAGAATGACTTGGTTG
AGTACTCACCAGTCACAGAAAAGCATCTTACGGATGGCATGACAGTAAGAGAATTATGCAGTGCTGCCAT
AACCATGAGTGATAACACTGCGGCCAACTTACTTCTGACAACGATCGGAGGACCGAAGGAGCTAACCGCT
TTTTTGCACAACATGGGGGATCATGTAACTCGCCTTGATCGTTGGGAACCGGAGCTGAATGAAGCCATAC
CAAACGACGAGCGTGACACCACGATGCCTGTAGCAATGGCAACAACGTTGCGCAAACTATTAACTGGCGA
ACTACTTACTCTAGCTTCCCGGCAACAATTAATAGACTGGATGGAGGCGGATAAAGTTGCAGGACCACTT
CTGCGCTCGGCCCTTCCGGCTGGCTGGTTTATTGCTGATAAATCTGGAGCCGGTGAGCGTGGGTCTCGCG
GTATCATTGCAGCACTGGGGCCAGATGGTAAGCCCTCCCGTATCGTAGTTATCTACACGACGGGGAGTCA
GGCAACTATGGATGAACGAAATAGACAGATCGCTGAGATAGGTGCCTCACTGATTAAGCATTGGTAACTG
TCAGACCAAGTTTACTCATATATACTTTAGATTGATTTAAAACTTCATTTTTAATTTAAAAGGATCTAGG
TGAAGATCCTTTTTGATAATCTCATGACCAAAATCCCTTAACGTGAGTTTTCGTTCCACTGAGCGTCAGA
CCCCGTAGAAAAGATCAAAGGATCTTCTTGAGATCCTTTTTTTCTGCGCGTAATCTGCTGCTTGCAAACA
AAAAAACCACCGCTACCAGCGGTGGTTTGTTTGCCGGATCAAGAGCTACCAACTCTTTTTCCGAAGGTAA
CTGGCTTCAGCAGAGCGCAGATACCAAATACTGTTCTTCTAGTGTAGCCGTAGTTAGGCCACCACTTCAA
GAACTCTGTAGCACCGCCTACATACCTCGCTCTGCTAATCCTGTTACCAGTGGCTGCTGCCAGTGGCGAT
AAGTCGTGTCTTACCGGGTTGGACTCAAGACGATAGTTACCGGATAAGGCGCAGCGGTCGGGCTGAACGG
GGGGTTCGTGCACACAGCCCAGCTTGGAGCGAACGACCTACACCGAACTGAGATACCTACAGCGTGAGCT
ATGAGAAAGCGCCACGCTTCCCGAAGGGAGAAAGGCGGACAGGTATCCGGTAAGCGGCAGGGTCGGAACA
GGAGAGCGCACGAGGGAGCTTCCAGGGGGAAACGCCTGGTATCTTTATAGTCCTGTCGGGTTTCGCCACC
TCTGACTTGAGCGTCGATTTTTGTGATGCTCGTCAGGGGGGCGGAGCCTATGGAAAAACGCCAGCAACGC
GGCCTTTTTACGGTTCCTGGCCTTTTGCTGGCCTTTTGCTCACATGTTCTTTCCTGCGTTATCCCCTGAT
TCTGTGGATAACCGTATTACCGCCTTTGAGTGAGCTGATACCGCTCGCCGCAGCCGAACGACCGAGCGCA
GCGAGTCAGTGAGCGAGGAAGCGGAAGAGCGCCCAATACGCAAACCGCCTCTCCCCGCGCGTTGGCCGAT
TCATTAATGCAGCTGGCACGACAGGTTTCCCGACTGGAAAGCGGGCAGTGAGCGCAACGCAATTAATGTG
AGTTAGCTCACTCATTAGGCACCCCAGGCTTTACACTTTATGCTTCCGGCTCGTATGTTGTGTGGAATTG
TGAGCGGATAACAATTTCACACAGGAAACAGCTATGACCATGATTACGCCAAGCGCGCAATTAACCCTCA
CTAAAGGGAACAAAAGCTGGAGCTGCAAGCTTAATGTAGTCTTATGCAATACTCTTGTAGTCTTGCAACA
TGGTAACGATGAGTTAGCAACATGCCTTACAAGGAGAGAAAAAGCACCGTGCATGCCGATTGGTGGAAGT
AAGGTGGTACGATCGTGCCTTATTAGGAAGGCAACAGACGGGTCTGACATGGATTGGACGAACCACTGAA
TTGCCGCATTGCAGAGATATTGTATTTAAGTGCCTAGCTCGATACATAAACGGGTCTCTCTGGTTAGACC
AGATCTGAGCCTGGGAGCTCTCTGGCTAACTAGGGAACCCACTGCTTAAGCCTCAATAAAGCTTGCCTTG
AGTGCTTCAAGTAGTGTGTGCCCGTCTGTTGTGTGACTCTGGTAACTAGAGATCCCTCAGACCCTTTTAG
TCAGTGTGGAAAATCTCTAGCAGTGGCGCCCGAACAGGGACTTGAAAGCGAAAGGGAAACCAGAGGAGCT
CTCTCGACGCAGGACTCGGCTTGCTGAAGCGCGCACGGCAAGAGGCGAGGGGCGGCGACTGGTGAGTACG
CCAAAAATTTTGACTAGCGGAGGCTAGAAGGAGAGAGATGGGTGCGAGAGCGTCAGTATTAAGCGGGGGA
GAATTAGATCGCGATGGGAAAAAATTCGGTTAAGGCCAGGGGGAAAGAAAAAATATAAATTAAAACATAT
AGTATGGGCAAGCAGGGAGCTAGAACGATTCGCAGTTAATCCTGGCCTGTTAGAAACATCAGAAGGCTGT
AGACAAATACTGGGACAGCTACAACCATCCCTTCAGACAGGATCAGAAGAACTTAGATCATTATATAATA
CAGTAGCAACCCTCTATTGTGTGCATCAAAGGATAGAGATAAAAGACACCAAGGAAGCTTTAGACAAGAT
AGAGGAAGAGCAAAACAAAAGTAAGACCACCGCACAGCAAGCGGCCGCTGATCTTCAGACCTGGAGGAGG
AGATATGAGGGACAATTGGAGAAGTGAATTATATAAATATAAAGTAGTAAAAATTGAACCATTAGGAGTA
GCACCCACCAAGGCAAAGAGAAGAGTGGTGCAGAGAGAAAAAAGAGCAGTGGGAATAGGAGCTTTGTTCC
TTGGGTTCTTGGGAGCAGCAGGAAGCACTATGGGCGCAGCGTCAATGACGCTGACGGTACAGGCCAGACA
ATTATTGTCTGGTATAGTGCAGCAGCAGAACAATTTGCTGAGGGCTATTGAGGCGCAACAGCATCTGTTG
CAACTCACAGTCTGGGGCATCAAGCAGCTCCAGGCAAGAATCCTGGCTGTGGAAAGATACCTAAAGGATC
AACAGCTCCTGGGGATTTGGGGTTGCTCTGGAAAACTCATTTGCACCACTGCTGTGCCTTGGAATGCTAG
TTGGAGTAATAAATCTCTGGAACAGATTTGGAATCACACGACCTGGATGGAGTGGGACAGAGAAATTAAC
AATTACACAAGCTTAATACACTCCTTAATTGAAGAATCGCAAAACCAGCAAGAAAAGAATGAACAAGAAT
TATTGGAATTAGATAAATGGGCAAGTTTGTGGAATTGGTTTAACATAACAAATTGGCTGTGGTATATAAA
ATTATTCATAATGATAGTAGGAGGCTTGGTAGGTTTAAGAATAGTTTTTGCTGTACTTTCTATAGTGAAT
AGAGTTAGGCAGGGATATTCACCATTATCGTTTCAGACCCACCTCCCAACCCCGAGGGGACCCAGAGAGG
GCCTATTTCCCATGATTCCTTCATATTTGCATATACGATACAAGGCTGTTAGAGAGATAATTAGAATTAA
TTTGACTGTAAACACAAAGATATTAGTACAAAATACGTGACGTAGAAAGTAATAATTTCTTGGGTAGTTT
GCAGTTTTAAAATTATGTTTTAAAATGGACTATCATATGCTTACCGTAACTTGAAAGTATTTCGATTTCT
TGGCTTTATATATCTTGTGGAAAGGACGAAACACCGTAATACTCACAGGTGTAAGGGTTTTAGAGCTAGA
AATAGCAAGTTAAAATAAGGCTAGTCCGTTATCAACTTGAAAAAGTGGCACCGAGTCGGTGCTTTTTTAA
GCTTGGCGTAACTAGATCTTGAGACAAATGGCAGTATTCATCCACAATTTTAAAAGAAAAGGGGGGATTG
GGGGGTACAGTGCAGGGGAAAGAATAGTAGACATAATAGCAACAGACATACAAACTAAAGAATTACAAAA
ACAAATTACAAAAATTCAAAATTTTCGGGTTTATTACAGGGACAGCAGAGATCCACTTTGGCGCCGGCTC
GAGGGGG
