>Addgene plasmid #75905 | FPGT-TNNI3K gRNA (BRDN0001148036) | depositor partial sequence | sequence record 143365 | Target Sequence
TAATACTCACAGGTGTAAGG
