>Addgene plasmid #75905 | FPGT-TNNI3K gRNA (BRDN0001148036) | addgene partial sequence | sequence record 184797 | hU6-F
GCACGTAGAAAGTAATAATTTCTTGGGTAGTTTGCAGTTTTAAAATTATGTTTTAAAATGGACTATCATA
TGCTTACCGTAACTTGAAAGTATTTCGATTTCTTGGCTTTATATATCTTGTGGAAAGGACGAAACACCGT
AATACTCACAGGTGTAAGGGTTTTAGAGCTAGAAATAGCAAGTTAAAATAAGGCTAGTCCGTTATCAACT
TGAAAAAGTGGCACCGAGTCGGTGCTTTTTTAAGCTTGGCGTAACTAGATCTTGAGACAAATGGCAGTAT
TCATCCACAATTTTAAAAGAAAAGGGGGGATTGGGGGGTACAGTGCAGGGGAAAGAATAGTAGACATAAT
AGCAACAGACATACAAACTAAAGAATTACAAAAACAAATTACAAAAATTCAAAATTTTCGGGTTTATTAC
AGGGACAGCAGAGATCCACTTTGGCGCCGGCTCGAGGGGGCCCGGGTGCAAAGATGGATAAAGTTTTAAA
CAGAGAGGAATCTTTGCAGCTAATGGACCTTCTAGGTCTTGAAAGGAGTGGGAATTGGCTCCGGTGCCCG
TCAGTGGGCA
